Addgene plasmid #66613: pEYFP-Sec31A
Purpose: YFP fusion of Sec31A
Depositing lab: David Stephens. Depositing organization: University of Bristol. Publication: COPI-coated ER-to-Golgi transport complexes segregate from COPII in close proximity to ER exit sites. Stephens DJ, Lin-Marq N, Pagano A, Pepperkok R, Paccaud JP. J Cell Sci. 2000 Jun;113 ( Pt 12):2177-85. PubMed 10825291.
Backbone
  Vector backbone: pEYFP-C1
  Backbone manufacturer: Clontech
  Vector type: Mammalian Expression
  Selectable markers: Neomycin (select with G418)
Growth in bacteria
  Bacterial resistance: Kanamycin, 50 μg/mL
  Growth temperature: 37°C
  Growth strain: DH5alpha
  Copy number: High Copy
Gene/Insert
  Gene/Insert name: Sec31A
  Species: H. sapiens (human)
  GenBank ID: NM_014933.3
  Entrez Gene: SEC31A (a.k.a. ABP125, ABP130, HPBKS, HSPC275, HSPC334, NEDSOSB, SEC31L1)
  Tag / fusion protein: EYFP (N terminal on insert)
Terms and licenses: Academic/Nonprofit Terms; Industry Terms: Not Available to Industry
How to cite: pEYFP-Sec31A was a gift from David Stephens (Addgene plasmid # 66613 ; http://n2t.net/addgene:66613 ; RRID:Addgene_66613)
