[The description below was written by a language model from this plasmid's Addgene catalogue record and pLannotate feature annotations shown in this document.]
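Description:
pEYFP-Sec31A is a mammalian expression plasmid built on the Clontech pEYFP-C1 backbone that produces human SEC31A fused at its N terminus to the yellow fluorescent protein EYFP. In the 8,370 nt sequenced record, the human cytomegalovirus immediate early enhancer and promoter drive the EYFP coding sequence. This is joined through a short remnant of the multiple cloning site to the SEC31A open reading frame, and the transcript is terminated by the SV40 polyadenylation signal. The plasmid replicates in E. coli from a high-copy ColE1/pUC-type origin and also carries an f1 phage origin. A single Tn5 aminoglycoside phosphotransferase gene (NeoR/KanR) serves both hosts. A bacterial bla-type promoter expresses it for kanamycin selection in bacteria, while the adjacent SV40 enhancer/early promoter and the HSV TK poly(A) signal allow G418 selection of transfected mammalian cells. The short fragments annotated as SV40 large T antigen, ble and bGH poly(A) are small partial matches within backbone sequence, probably not functional elements.

SEC31A is a component of the COPII coat, which deforms endoplasmic reticulum membrane into transport vesicles and takes part in cargo selection. Tagging it with EYFP gives a fluorescent marker for COPII-coated structures and ER exit sites. The associated publication concerns the spatial relationship between COPII at ER exit sites and COPI-coated ER-to-Golgi transport complexes. This fits use of the plasmid for fluorescence imaging of early secretory pathway organisation and dynamics in transfected mammalian cells.
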