Features (pLannotate 1.2.2; 16 found; start..end, strand, type, name):
      1..304     +  enhancer       CMV enhancer: human cytomegalovirus immediate early enhancer
    305..508     +  promoter       CMV promoter: human cytomegalovirus (CMV) immediate early promoter
    553..1269    +  CDS            EYFP: EYFP is a basic (constitutively fluorescent) green/yellow fluorescent protein published in 1996, derived from Aequorea victoria. It is reported to be a very rapidly-maturing weak dimer with high acid sensitivity.
   1270..1304    +  misc_feature   MCS (fragment): multiple cloning site
   1306..4965    +  CDS            SEC31A: SC31A_HUMAN - Also known as KIAA0905, SEC31L1. Experimental evidence at protein level: Swiss-Prot protein existence level 1. Component of the coat protein complex II (COPII) which promotes the formation of transport vesicles from the endoplasmic reticulum (ER) (PubMed:10788476). The coat has two main functions, the physical deformation of the endoplasmic reticulum membrane into vesicles and the selection of cargo molecules (By similarity). From Homo sapiens (Human).
   4991..5075    +  CDS            large T antigen (fragment): large T antigen from SV40 (simian virus 40)
   5098..5219    +  polyA_signal   SV40 poly(A) signal: SV40 polyadenylation signal
   5253..5681    -  rep_origin     f1 ori (sequence partly withheld): f1 bacteriophage origin of replication; arrow indicates direction of (+) strand synthesis
   5708..5812    +  promoter       AmpR promoter: bla
   5814..6171    +  promoter       SV40 promoter: SV40 enhancer and early promoter
   6206..7000    +  CDS            NeoR/KanR: aminoglycoside phosphotransferase from Tn5; aph(3')-II (or nptII); confers resistance to neomycin, kanamycin, and G418 (Geneticin®)
   7021..7173    +  CDS            ble (fragment): BLE_KLEPN - Experimental evidence at protein level: Swiss-Prot protein existence level 1. Binding protein with a strong affinity to the bleomycin family of antibiotics. Binds to CL990; an antimitotic-antibiotic compound. From Klebsiella pneumoniae.
   7232..7279    +  polyA_signal   HSV TK poly(A) signal: herpes simplex virus thymidine kinase polyadenylation signal (Cole and Stacy, 1985)
   7370..7386    -  polyA_signal   bGH poly(A) signal (fragment): bovine growth hormone polyadenylation signal
   7608..8196    +  rep_origin     ori: high-copy-number ColE1/pMB1/pBR322/pUC origin of replication
   8311..8370    +  enhancer       CMV enhancer (fragment): human cytomegalovirus immediate early enhancer
>Addgene plasmid #66613 | pEYFP-Sec31A | addgene full sequence | sequence record 248431 | Addgene NGS Result
CGTTACATAACTTACGGTAAATGGCCCGCCTGGCTGACCGCCCAACGACCCCCGCCCATTGACGTCAATA
ATGACGTATGTTCCCATAGTAACGCCAATAGGGACTTTCCATTGACGTCAATGGGTGGAGTATTTACGGT
AAACTGCCCACTTGGCAGTACATCAAGTGTATCATATGCCAAGTACGCCCCCTATTGACGTCAATGACGG
TAAATGGCCCGCCTGGCATTATGCCCAGTACATGACCTTATGGGACTTTCCTACTTGGCAGTACATCTAC
GTATTAGTCATCGCTATTACCATGGTGATGCGGTTTTGGCAGTACATCAATGGGCGTGGATAGCGGTTTG
ACTCACGGGGATTTCCAAGTCTCCACCCCATTGACGTCAATGGGAGTTTGTTTTGGCACCAAAATCAACG
GGACTTTCCAAAATGTCGTAACAACTCCGCCCCATTGACGCAAATGGGCGGTAGGCGTGTACGGTGGGAG
GTCTATATAAGCAGAGCTGGTTTAGTGAACCGTCAGATCCGCTAGCGCTACCGGTCGCCACCATGGTGAG
CAAGGGCGAGGAGCTGTTCACCGGGGTGGTGCCCATCCTGGTCGAGCTGGACGGCGACGTAAACGGCCAC
AAGTTCAGCGTGTCCGGCGAGGGCGAGGGCGATGCCACCTACGGCAAGCTGACCCTGAAGTTCATCTGCA
CCACCGGCAAGCTGCCCGTGCCCTGGCCCACCCTCGTGACCACCTTCGGCTACGGCCTGCAGTGCTTCGC
CCGCTACCCCGACCACATGAAGCAGCACGACTTCTTCAAGTCCGCCATGCCCGAAGGCTACGTCCAGGAG
CGCACCATCTTCTTCAAGGACGACGGCAACTACAAGACCCGCGCCGAGGTGAAGTTCGAGGGCGACACCC
TGGTGAACCGCATCGAGCTGAAGGGCATCGACTTCAAGGAGGACGGCAACATCCTGGGGCACAAGCTGGA
GTACAACTACAACAGCCACAACGTCTATATCATGGCCGACAAGCAGAAGAACGGCATCAAGGTGAACTTC
AAGATCCGCCACAACATCGAGGACGGCAGCGTGCAGCTCGCCGACCACTACCAGCAGAACACCCCCATCG
GCGACGGCCCCGTGCTGCTGCCCGACAACCACTACCTGAGCTACCAGTCCGCCCTGAGCAAAGACCCCAA
CGAGAAGCGCGATCACATGGTCCTGCTGGAGTTCGTGACCGCCGCCGGGATCACTCTCGGCATGGACGAG
CTGTACAAGTCCGGACTCAGATCTCGAGCTCAAGCTTCGAATTCGATGAAGTTAAAGGAAGTAGATCGTA
CAGCCATGCAGGCATGGAGCCCTGCCCAGAATCACCCCATTTACCTAGCAACAGGAACATCTGCTCAGCA
ATTGGATGCAACATTTAGTACGAATGCTTCCCTTGAGATATTTGAATTAGACCTCTCTGATCCATCCTTG
GATATGAAATCTTGTGCCACATTCTCCTCTTCTCACAGGTACCACAAGTTGATTTGGGGGCCTTATAAAA
TGGATTCCAAAGGAGATGTCTCTGGAGTTCTGATTGCAGGTGGTGAAAATGGAAATATTATTCTCTATGA
TCCTTCTAAAATTATAGCTGGAGACAAGGAAGTTGTGATTGCCCAGAATGACAAGCATACTGGCCCAGTG
AGAGCCTTGGATGTGAACATTTTCCAGACTAATCTGGTAGCTTCTGGTGCTAATGAATCTGAAATCTACA
TATGGGATCTAAATAATTTTGCAACCCCAATGACACCAGGAGCCAAAACACAGCCGCCAGAAGATATCAG
CTGCATTGCATGGAACAGACAAGTTCAGCATATTTTAGCATCAGCCAGTCCCAGTGGCCGGGCCACTGTA
TGGGATCTTAGGAAAAATGAGCCAATCATCAAAGTCAGTGACCATAGTAACAGAATGCATTGTTCTGGGT
TGGCATGGCATCCTGATGTTGCTACTCAGATGGTCCTTGCCTCCGAGGATGACCGGTTACCAGTGATCCA
GATGTGGGATCTTCGATTTGCTTCCTCTCCACTTCGTGTCCTGGAAAACCATGCCAGGGGGATTTTGGCA
ATTGCTTGGAGCATGGCAGATCCTGAATTGTTACTGAGCTGTGGAAAAGATGCTAAGATTCTCTGCTCCA
ATCCAAACACAGGAGAGGTGTTATATGAACTTCCCACCAACACACAGTGGTGCTTCGATATTCAGTGGTG
TCCCCGAAATCCTGCTGTCTTATCAGCTGCTTCGTTTGATGGGCGTATCAGTGTTTATTCTATCATGGGA
GGAAGCACAGATGGTTTAAGACAGAAACAAGTTGACAAGCTTTCATCATCTTTTGGGAATCTTGATCCCT
TTGGCACAGGACAGCCCCTTCCTCCGTTACAAATTCCACAGCAGACTGCTCAGCATAGTATAGTGCTGCC
TCTGAAGAAGCCGCCCAAGTGGATTCGAAGGCCTGTTGGTGCTTCTTTTTCATTTGGAGGCAAACTGGTT
ACGTTTGAGAATGTCAGAATGCCTTCTCATCAGGGAGCTGAGCAGCAGCAGCAGCAGCACCATGTGTTCA
TTAGTCAGGTTGTAACAGAAAAGGAGTTCCTCAGCCGATCAGACCAACTTCAGCAGGCTGTGCAGTCACA
AGGATTTATCAATTATTGCCAAAAAAAAATTGATGCTTCTCAGACTGAATTTGAGAAAAATGTGTGGTCC
TTTTTGAAGGTAAACTTTGAGGATGATTCTCGTGGAAAATACCTTGAACTTCTAGGATACAGAAAAGAAG
ATCTAGGAAAGAAGATTGCTTTGGCCTTGAACAAAGTGGATGGAGCCAATGTGGCTCTTAAAGACTCTGA
CCAAGTAGCACAGAGTGATGGGGAGGAGAGCCCTGCTGCTGAAGAGCAGCTCTTGGGAGAGCACATTAAA
GAGGAAAAAGAAGAATCTGAATTTCTACCCTCATCTGGAGGAACATTTAATATCTCTGTCAGTGGGGACA
TTGATGGTTTAATTACTCAGGCTTTGCTGACGGGCAATTTTGAGAGTGCTGTTGACCTTTGTTTACATGA
TAACCGCATGGCCGATGCCATTATATTGGCCATAGCAGGTGGACAAGAACTCTTGGCTCGAACCCAGAAA
AAATACTTCGCAAAATCCCAAAGCAAAATTACCAGGCTCATCACTGCAGTGGTGATGAAGAACTGGAAAG
AGATTGTTGAGTCTTGTGATCTTAAAAATTGGAGAGAGGCTTTAGCTGCAGTATTGACTTATGCAAAGCC
GGATGAATTTTCAGCCCTTTGTGATCTTTTGGGAACCAGGCTTGAAAATGAAGGAGATAGCCTCCTGCAG
ACTCAAGCATGTCTCTGCTATATTTGTGCGGGGAATGTAGAGAAATTAGTTGCATGTTGGACTAAAGCTC
AAGATGGAAGCCACCCTTTGTCACTTCAGGATCTGATTGAGAAAGTTGTCATCCTGCGAAAAGCTGTGCA
ACTCACTCAAGCCATGGACACTAGTACTGTAGGAGTTCTCTTGGCTGCGAAGATGAGTCAGTATGCCAAT
TTGTTGGCAGCTCAGGGCAGTATTGCTGCAGCCTTGGCTTTTCTTCCTGACAACACCAACCAGCCAAATA
TCATGCAGCTTCGTGACAGACTTTGTAGAGCACAAGGAGAGCCTGTAGCAGGACATGAATCACCTAAAAT
TCCGTACGAGAAACAGCAGCTCCCCAAGGGCAGGCCTGGACCAGTTGCTGGCCACCACCAGATGCCAAGA
GTTCAAACTCAACAATATTATCCCCATGGAGAAAATCCTCCACCTCCGGGTTTCATAATGCATGGAAATG
TTAATCCAAATGCTGCTGGTCAGCTTCCCACATCTCCAGGTCATATGCACACCCAGGTACCACCTTATCC
ACAGCCACAGCCTTATCAACCAGCCCAGCCGTATCCCTTCGGAACAGGGGGGTCAGCAATGTATCGACCT
CAGCAGCCTGTTGCTCCTCCTACTTCAAACGCTTACCCTAACACCCCTTACATATCTTCTGCTTCTTCCT
ATACTGGGCAGTCTCAGCTGTACGCAGCACAGCACCAGGCCTCTTCACCTACCTCCAGCCCTGCTACTTC
TTTCCCTCCTCCCCCTTCCTCTGGAGCATCCTTCCAGCATGGCGGACCAGGAGCTCCACCATCATCTTCA
GCTTATGCACTGCCTCCTGGAACAACAGGTACACTGCCTGCTGCCAGTGAGCTGCCTGCGTCCCAAAGAA
CAGGTCCTCAGAATGGTTGGAATGACCCTCCAGCTTTGAACAGAGTACCCAAAAAGAAGAAGATGCCTGA
AAACTTCATGCCTCCTGTTCCCATCACATCACCAATCATGAACCCGTTGGGTGACCCCCAGTCACAAATG
CTGCAGCAACAGCCTTCAGCTCCAGTACCACTGTCAAGCCAGTCTTCATTCCCACAGCCACATCTTCCAG
GTGGCCAGCCCTTCCATGGCGTACAGCAACCTCTTGGTCAAACAGGCATGCCACCATCTTTTTCAAAGCC
CAATATTGAAGGTGCCCCAGGGGCTCCTATTGGAAATACCTTCCAGCATGTGCAGTCTTTGCCAACAAAA
AAAATTACCAAGAAACCTATTCCAGATGAGCACCTCATTCTAAAGACCACATTTGAGGATCTTATTCAGC
GCTGCCTTTCTTCAGCAACAGACCCTCAAACCAAGAGGAAGCTAGATGATGCCAGCAAACGTTTGGAGTT
TCTGTATGATAAACTTAGGGAACAGACACTTTCACCAACAATCACCAGTGGTTTACACAACATTGCAAGG
AGCATTGAAACTCGAAACTACTCAGAAGGATTGACCATGCATACCCACATAGTTAGCACCAGCAACTTCA
GTGAGACCTCTGCTTTCATGCCAGTTCTCAAAGTTGTTCTCACCCAGGCCAATAAGCTGGGTGTCTAAGG
ATCCACCGGATCTAGATAACTGATCATAATCAGCCATACCACATTTGTAGAGGTTTTACTTGCTTTAAAA
AACCTCCCACACCTCCCCCTGAACCTGAAACATAAAATGAATGCAATTGTTGTTGTTAACTTGTTTATTG
CAGCTTATAATGGTTACAAATAAAGCAATAGCATCACAAATTTCACAAATAAAGCATTTTTTTCACTGCA
TTCTAGTTGTGGTTTGTCCAAACTCATCAATGTATCTTAAGGCGTAAATTGTAAGCGTTAATATTTTGTT
AAAATTCGCGTTAAATTTTTGTTAAATCAGCTCATTTTTTAACCAATAGGCCGAAATCGGCAAAATCCCT
TATAAATCAAAAGAATAGACCGAGATAGGGT
[37 nt withheld, positions 5352-5388]
AAAGAACGTGGACTCCAACGTCAAAGG
[49 nt withheld, positions 5416-5464]
T
[91 nt withheld, positions 5466-5556]
G
[124 nt withheld, positions 5558-5681]
CAGGTGGCACTTTTCGGGGAAATGTGCGCGGAACCCCTATTTGTTTATTTTTCTAAATACATTCAAATAT
GTATCCGCTCATGAGACAATAACCCTGATAAATGCTTCAATAATATTGAAAAAGGAAGAGTCCTGAGGCG
GAAAGAACCAGCTGTGGAATGTGTGTCAGTTAGGGTGTGGAAAGTCCCCAGGCTCCCCAGCAGGCAGAAG
TATGCAAAGCATGCATCTCAATTAGTCAGCAACCAGGTGTGGAAAGTCCCCAGGCTCCCCAGCAGGCAGA
AGTATGCAAAGCATGCATCTCAATTAGTCAGCAACCATAGTCCCGCCCCTAACTCCGCCCATCCCGCCCC
TAACTCCGCCCAGTTCCGCCCATTCTCCGCCCCATGGCTGACTAATTTTTTTTATTTATGCAGAGGCCGA
GGCCGCCTCGGCCTCTGAGCTATTCCAGAAGTAGTGAGGAGGCTTTTTTGGAGGCCTAGGCTTTTGCAAA
GATCGATCAAGAGACAGGATGAGGATCGTTTCGCATGATTGAACAAGATGGATTGCACGCAGGTTCTCCG
GCCGCTTGGGTGGAGAGGCTATTCGGCTATGACTGGGCACAACAGACAATCGGCTGCTCTGATGCCGCCG
TGTTCCGGCTGTCAGCGCAGGGGCGCCCGGTTCTTTTTGTCAAGACCGACCTGTCCGGTGCCCTGAATGA
ACTGCAAGACGAGGCAGCGCGGCTATCGTGGCTGGCCACGACGGGCGTTCCTTGCGCAGCTGTGCTCGAC
GTTGTCACTGAAGCGGGAAGGGACTGGCTGCTATTGGGCGAAGTGCCGGGGCAGGATCTCCTGTCATCTC
ACCTTGCTCCTGCCGAGAAAGTATCCATCATGGCTGATGCAATGCGGCGGCTGCATACGCTTGATCCGGC
TACCTGCCCATTCGACCACCAAGCGAAACATCGCATCGAGCGAGCACGTACTCGGATGGAAGCCGGTCTT
GTCGATCAGGATGATCTGGACGAAGAGCATCAGGGGCTCGCGCCAGCCGAACTGTTCGCCAGGCTCAAGG
CGAGCATGCCCGACGGCGAGGATCTCGTCGTGACCCATGGCGATGCCTGCTTGCCGAATATCATGGTGGA
AAATGGCCGCTTTTCTGGATTCATCGACTGTGGCCGGCTGGGTGTGGCGGACCGCTATCAGGACATAGCG
TTGGCTACCCGTGATATTGCTGAAGAGCTTGGCGGCGAATGGGCTGACCGCTTCCTCGTGCTTTACGGTA
TCGCCGCTCCCGATTCGCAGCGCATCGCCTTCTATCGCCTTCTTGACGAGTTCTTCTGAGCGGGACTCTG
GGGTTCGAAATGACCGACCAAGCGACGCCCAACCTGCCATCACGAGATTTCGATTCCACCGCCGCCTTCT
ATGAAAGGTTGGGCTTCGGAATCGTTTTCCGGGACGCCGGCTGGATGATCCTCCAGCGCGGGGATCTCAT
GCTGGAGTTCTTCGCCCACCCTAGGGGGAGGCTAACTGAAACACGGAAGGAGACAATACCGGAAGGAACC
CGCGCTATGACGGCAATAAAAAGACAGAATAAAACGCACGGTGTTGGGTCGTTTGTTCATAAACGCGGGG
TTCGGTCCCAGGGCTGGCACTCTGTCGATACCCCACCGAGACCCCATTGGGGCCAATACGCCCGCGTTTC
TTCCTTTTCCCCACCCCACCCCCCAAGTTCGGGTGAAGGCCCAGGGCTCGCAGCCAACGTCGGGGCGGCA
GGCCCTGCCATAGCCTCAGGTTACTCATATATACTTTAGATTGATTTAAAACTTCATTTTTAATTTAAAA
GGATCTAGGTGAAGATCCTTTTTGATAATCTCATGACCAAAATCCCTTAACGTGAGTTTTCGTTCCACTG
AGCGTCAGACCCCGTAGAAAAGATCAAAGGATCTTCTTGAGATCCTTTTTTTCTGCGCGTAATCTGCTGC
TTGCAAACAAAAAAACCACCGCTACCAGCGGTGGTTTGTTTGCCGGATCAAGAGCTACCAACTCTTTTTC
CGAAGGTAACTGGCTTCAGCAGAGCGCAGATACCAAATACTGTTCTTCTAGTGTAGCCGTAGTTAGGCCA
CCACTTCAAGAACTCTGTAGCACCGCCTACATACCTCGCTCTGCTAATCCTGTTACCAGTGGCTGCTGCC
AGTGGCGATAAGTCGTGTCTTACCGGGTTGGACTCAAGACGATAGTTACCGGATAAGGCGCAGCGGTCGG
GCTGAACGGGGGGTTCGTGCACACAGCCCAGCTTGGAGCGAACGACCTACACCGAACTGAGATACCTACA
GCGTGAGCTATGAGAAAGCGCCACGCTTCCCGAAGGGAGAAAGGCGGACAGGTATCCGGTAAGCGGCAGG
GTCGGAACAGGAGAGCGCACGAGGGAGCTTCCAGGGGGAAACGCCTGGTATCTTTATAGTCCTGTCGGGT
TTCGCCACCTCTGACTTGAGCGTCGATTTTTGTGATGCTCGTCAGGGGGGCGGAGCCTATGGAAAAACGC
CAGCAACGCGGCCTTTTTACGGTTCCTGGCCTTTTGCTGGCCTTTTGCTCACATGTTCTTTCCTGCGTTA
TCCCCTGATTCTGTGGATAACCGTATTACCGCCATGCATTAGTTATTAATAGTAATCAATTACGGGGTCA
TTAGTTCATAGCCCATATATGGAGTTCCG
