>Addgene plasmid #66613 | pEYFP-Sec31A | addgene partial sequence | sequence record 117135 | CMV-F 5'-CGCAAATGGGCGGTAGGCGTG-3'
GTCAGATCCGCTAGCGCTACCGGTCGCCACCATGGTGAGCAAGGGCGAGGAGCTGTTCACCGGGGTGGTG
CCCATCCTGGTCGAGCTGGACGGCGACGTAAACGGCCACAAGTTCAGCGTGTCCGGCGAGGGCGAGGGCG
ATGCCACCTACGGCAAGCTGACCCTGAAGTTCATCTGCACCACCGGCAAGCTGCCCGTGCCCTGGCCCAC
CCTCGTGACCACCTTCGGCTACGGCCTGCAGTGCTTCGCCCGCTACCCCGACCACATGAAGCAGCACGAC
TTCTTCAAGTCCGCCATGCCCGAAGGCTACGTCCAGGAGCGCACCATCTTCTTCAAGGACGACGGCAACT
ACAAGACCCGCGCCGAGGTGAAGTTCGAGGGCGACACCCTGGTGAACCGCATCGAGCTGAAGGGCATCGA
CTTCAAGGAGGACGGCAACATCCTGGGGCACAAGCTGGAGTACAACTACAACAGCCACAACGTCTATATC
ATGGCCGACAAGCAGAAGAACGGCATCAAGGTGAACTTCAAGATCCGCCACAACATCGAGGACGGCAGCG
TGCAGCTCGCCGACCACTACCAGCAGAACACCCCCATCGGCGACGGCCCCGTGCTGCTGCCCGACAACCA
CTACCTGAGCTACCAGTCCGCCCTGAGCAAAGACCCCAACGAGAAGCGCGATCACATGGTCCTGCTGGAG
TTCGTGACCGCCGCCGGGATCACTCTCGGCATGGACGAGCTGTACAAGT
