>Addgene plasmid #66613 | pEYFP-Sec31A | addgene partial sequence | sequence record 117136 | hSMAD1-F2 5'-TGAGTTTGGACAAACCACAAC-3'
TAACAACAACAATTGCATTCATTTTATGTTTCAGGTTCAGGGGGAGGTGTGGGAGGTTTTTTAAAGCAAG
TAAAACCTCTACAAATGTGGTATGGCTGATTATGATCAGTTATCTAGATCCGGTGGATCCTTAGACACCC
AGCTTATTGGCCTGGGTGAGAACAACTTTGAGAACTGGCATGAAAGCAGAGGTCTCACTGAAGTTGCTGG
TGCTAACTATGTGGGTATGCATGGTCAATCCTTCTGAGTAGTTTCGAGTTTCAATGCTCCTTGCAATGTT
GTGTAAACCACTGGTGATTGTTGGTGAAAGTGTCTGTTCCCTAAGTTTATCATACAGAAACTCCAAACGT
TTGCTGGCATCATCTAGCTTCCTCTTGGTTTGAGGGTCTGTTGCTGAAGAAAGGCAGCGCTGAATAAGAT
CCTCAAATGTGGTCTTTAGAATGAGGTGCTCATCTGGAATAGGTTTCTTGGTAATTTTTTTTGTTGGCAA
AGACTGCACATGCTGGAAGGTATTTCCAATAGGAGCCCCTGGGGCACCTTCAATATTGGGCTTTGAAAAA
GATGGTGGCATGCCTGTTTGACCAAGAGGTTGCTGTACGCCATGGAAGGGCTGGCCACCTGGAAGATGTG
GCTGTGGGAATGAAGACTGGCTTGACAGTGGTACTGGAGCTGAAGGCTGTTGCTGCAGCATTTGTGACT
