>Addgene plasmid #66613 | pEYFP-Sec31A | addgene partial sequence | sequence record 118065 | EGFP-C 5'-CATGGTCCTGCTGGAGTTCGTG-3'
GTCCGGACTCAGATCTCGAGCTCAAGCTTCGAATTCGATGAAGTTAAAGGAAGTAGATCGTACAGCCATG
CAGGCATGGAGCCCTGCCCAGAATCACCCCATTTACCTAGCAACAGGAACATCTGCTCAGCAATTGGATG
CAACATTTAGTACGAATGCTTCCCTTGAGATATTTGAATTAGACCTCTCTGATCCATCCTTGGATATGAA
ATCTTGTGCCACATTCTCCTCTTCTCACAGGTACCACAAGTTGATTTGGGGGCCTTATAAAATGGATTCC
AAAGGAGATGTCTCTGGAGTTCTGATTGCAGGTGGTGAAAATGGAAATATTATTCTCTATGATCCTTCTA
AAATTATAGCTGGAGACAAGGAAGTTGTGATTGCCCAGAATGACAAGCATACTGGCCCAGTGAGAGCCTT
GGATGTGAACATTTTCCAGACTAATCTGGTAGCTTCTGGTGCTAATGAATCTGAAATCTACATATGGGAT
CTAAATAATTTTGCAACCCCAATGACACCAGGAGCCAAAACACAGCCGCCAGAAGATATCAGCTGCATTG
CATGGAACAGACAAGTTCAGCATATTTTAGCATCAGCCAGTCCCAGT
